>Addgene plasmid #167816 | pET28a-ammC1 | addgene full sequence | sequence record 331735 | Addgene NGS Result
TAATACGACTCACTATAGGGGAATTGTGAGCGGATAACAATTCCCCTCTAGAAATAATTTTGTTTAACTT
TAAGAAGGAGATATACCATGGGCAGCAGCCATCATCATCATCATCACAGCAGCGGCCTGGTGCCGCGCGG
CAGCCATATGATGGTCAATCGTCCCAGTGATCCGCGTATCTCTTCACTCCTCGATGGGGCACGTACTCCG
TTACCAGGCGGCGCTGGTACGGTGCGTGTGCCTGTTGATACGGGTCCTGCTGCTAGCTATGCCGGTTTGC
GTGCGGCACTGGCTCGCTTACGTGCAGAAGGAGCCGATTTTGGTGGCCTTATCTCACGTCATGGGCCGGA
ATGGGCGGAATTGTTTCCCGCAGATGCTCCTGGTGAACCCCCACTGGCGGAAACGGCATTAGCTCCATCG
GAACGTCGTCTTCATCGTGAATCCGAACAAAATTATCGTGTTCTGGCGGTGGCAGCTAGCGCCTTATGTA
CCGGTGCGGAACAAACGGGGCGTCCATTAGAACTTACGGGCGTAGGCGGCACTGATCTCGCCTCGCTTCG
TGGGTTTATGCGCGCACATGAATTTGCACGTACGCGTCCAGGCGTACGCATTCTTTTAGCGGATCCTACT
GCTGTTCGTGCTGCGGTGCTCCCGGAAGCGGATTATCGCGCGGAGCGTGCGCTCTGTTTGCGTCGCATGG
GTGTTGGGGCAGCTCCTGCGGATTTACGTCCGGTATTACCGACCCGTCCGGAAGCAGGTCCAGGCCTTGG
CGATGGTGGTACGGCTGATGCTCGCTTGTATGCAGACGCATTTGGTGATGGTACAGCGTTTGATCGTTTG
GCAGCGGTGTTAGCGGGGTGTCGTCGTGGGTTCTTTACGGGTAATTGGGAAGCAATGGCGGCGCTGGCAG
CGACTGGTGGTACTCTCCTTGATGGGTTTCCGGATAGTCGCGTGGCAGATTTATTGGCTGCAGCGCGTGA
GCAAGATCAACAAGCGGAAGCTATTGAATTTGAACCGGGCATTCTCCGTACTACGGATGATGTTCGCGCG
TTTCTGGCGAAAGTGCTGGGCGTCCAAGCGACGTTTCGTGGTGATCAAGATCGCGCCCTTGCACATTTTC
GTGCAATGCGTGCCGGCGAACGTTTAAGTCCTGAAGTACGTGCGCAATCGCATTTATATGCGGCTCTGAC
ATTGACTAAGCGCCTGGGTTCAGTGGATGAAGCTGTTGCGGAAGTCGAAGAAGGTTTTACGGCAGTGCCT
CATCGTGAAGGAGAAGGCAATGGGGTACGCCGTGAACGTGGATGGCTCCATAATTTGCGCGCTTTAACGC
ATTTTGCACGTCGCGAACTCCGTGAAGCTTTTGGTCATGAGAAACAAGCGTTAGCTTGTATTGAAGGTCT
GGATGATCCGAGCTCAATTCACTTGCGCGTAAATCTGTTTAGCAATGTATCTGTCCTGCAAGAAAAGGCC
GGGCGTCATCAACAAGCAGCGCGTACGTGGTCGCGTTTTAAAGAAGCAGAAGGTAGCGCGAATGCCACCT
TTGTGAAACATCATGCTTATCGCGCAGGTGGCTTAGCGTTGCTCTGTGGGGATCGTGATACTGCCCGTGA
AGATCTTGCGAAAAGCATTGCGTGTGCCGCCGAATTTAATGATGATTTTCATGAAGCGGAAATTCGCACC
GAAGTCGGCACGCTTTTACTGGCGGATGGAGATCGTGCAGGAGCGGCGGCCCATTTTGAACGCGCTGTTG
CGCTGACTAGCCGTATTGGGGATCCGTATCGTATGGCACTGGCACAACTGGGACGTGCGCGTGCGGGTGG
TGCGGATCCTGATCCGTCAGTGGCTGCATTAGCTCGTCTTTCAACGACTCATCCGGCGCGTGGAGCCGCA
CTTGCGGATGCGGCAGAGCGTGGTGGTGATGCCGCAGATGGGTTGCTTCCCGCAGTTCGTACAAAACTGA
ATCGTCCTTTTGATCTCATTAATTTTCAAGAATAACTCGAGCACCACCACCACCACCACTGAGATCCGGC
TGCTAACAAAGCCCGAAAGGAAGCTGAGTTGGCTGCTGCCACCGCTGAGCAATAACTAGCATAACCCCTT
GGGGCCTCTAAACGGGTCTTGAGGGGTTTTTTGCTGAAAGGAGGAACTATATCCGGATTGGCGAATGGG
[124 nt withheld, positions 2170-2293]
C
[91 nt withheld, positions 2295-2385]
A
[49 nt withheld, positions 2387-2435]
CCTTTGACGTTGGAGTCCACGTTCTTT
[37 nt withheld, positions 2463-2499]
ACCCTATCTCGGTCTATTCTTTTGATTTATAAGGGATTTTGCCGATTTCGGCCTATTGGTTAAAAAATGA
GCTGATTTAACAAAAATTTAACGCGAATTTTAACAAAATATTAACGCTTACAATTTAGGTGGCACTTTTC
GGGGAAATGTGCGCGGAACCCCTATTTGTTTATTTTTCTAAATACATTCAAATATGTATCCGCTCATGAA
TTAATTCTTAGAAAAACTCATCGAGCATCAAATGAAACTGCAATTTATTCATATCAGGATTATCAATACC
ATATTTTTGAAAAAGCCGTTTCTGTAATGAAGGAGAAAACTCACCGAGGCAGTTCCATAGGATGGCAAGA
TCCTGGTATCGGTCTGCGATTCCGACTCGTCCAACATCAATACAACCTATTAATTTCCCCTCGTCAAAAA
TAAGGTTATCAAGTGAGAAATCACCATGAGTGACGACTGAATCCGGTGAGAATGGCAAAAGTTTATGCAT
TTCTTTCCAGACTTGTTCAACAGGCCAGCCATTACGCTCGTCATCAAAATCACTCGCATCAACCAAACCG
TTATTCATTCGTGATTGCGCCTGAGCGAGACGAAATACGCGATCGCTGTTAAAAGGACAATTACAAACAG
GAATCGAATGCAACCGGCGCAGGAACACTGCCAGCGCATCAACAATATTTTCACCTGAATCAGGATATTC
TTCTAATACCTGGAATGCTGTTTTCCCGGGGATCGCAGTGGTGAGTAACCATGCATCATCAGGAGTACGG
ATAAAATGCTTGATGGTCGGAAGAGGCATAAATTCCGTCAGCCAGTTTAGTCTGACCATCTCATCTGTAA
CATCATTGGCAACGCTACCTTTGCCATGTTTCAGAAACAACTCTGGCGCATCGGGCTTCCCATACAATCG
ATAGATTGTCGCACCTGATTGCCCGACATTATCGCGAGCCCATTTATACCCATATAAATCAGCATCCATG
TTGGAATTTAATCGCGGCCTAGAGCAAGACGTTTCCCGTTGAATATGGCTCATAACACCCCTTGTATTAC
TGTTTATGTAAGCAGACAGTTTTATTGTTCATGACCAAAATCCCTTAACGTGAGTTTTCGTTCCACTGAG
CGTCAGACCCCGTAGAAAAGATCAAAGGATCTTCTTGAGATCCTTTTTTTCTGCGCGTAATCTGCTGCTT
GCAAACAAAAAAACCACCGCTACCAGCGGTGGTTTGTTTGCCGGATCAAGAGCTACCAACTCTTTTTCCG
AAGGTAACTGGCTTCAGCAGAGCGCAGATACCAAATACTGTCCTTCTAGTGTAGCCGTAGTTAGGCCACC
ACTTCAAGAACTCTGTAGCACCGCCTACATACCTCGCTCTGCTAATCCTGTTACCAGTGGCTGCTGCCAG
TGGCGATAAGTCGTGTCTTACCGGGTTGGACTCAAGACGATAGTTACCGGATAAGGCGCAGCGGTCGGGC
TGAACGGGGGGTTCGTGCACACAGCCCAGCTTGGAGCGAACGACCTACACCGAACTGAGATACCTACAGC
GTGAGCTATGAGAAAGCGCCACGCTTCCCGAAGGGAGAAAGGCGGACAGGTATCCGGTAAGCGGCAGGGT
CGGAACAGGAGAGCGCACGAGGGAGCTTCCAGGGGGAAACGCCTGGTATCTTTATAGTCCTGTCGGGTTT
CGCCACCTCTGACTTGAGCGTCGATTTTTGTGATGCTCGTCAGGGGGGCGGAGCCTATGGAAAAACGCCA
GCAACGCGGCCTTTTTACGGTTCCTGGCCTTTTGCTGGCCTTTTGCTCACATGTTCTTTCCTGCGTTATC
CCCTGATTCTGTGGATAACCGTATTACCGCCTTTGAGTGAGCTGATACCGCTCGCCGCAGCCGAACGACC
GAGCGCAGCGAGTCAGTGAGCGAGGAAGCGGAAGAGCGCCTGATGCGGTATTTTCTCCTTACGCATCTGT
GCGGTATTTCACACCGCAATGGTGCACTCTCAGTACAATCTGCTCTGATGCCGCATAGTTAAGCCAGTAT
ACACTCCGCTATCGCTACGTGACTGGGTCATGGCTGCGCCCCGACACCCGCCAACACCCGCTGACGCGCC
CTGACGGGCTTGTCTGCTCCCGGCATCCGCTTACAGACAAGCTGTGACCGTCTCCGGGAGCTGCATGTGT
CAGAGGTTTTCACCGTCATCACCGAAACGCGCGAGGCAGCTGCGGTAAAGCTCATCAGCGTGGTCGTGAA
GCGATTCACAGATGTCTGCCTGTTCATCCGCGTCCAGCTCGTTGAGTTTCTCCAGAAGCGTTAATGTCTG
GCTTCTGATAAAGCGGGCCATGTTAAGGGCGGTTTTTTCCTGTTTGGTCACTGATGCCTCCGTGTAAGGG
GGATTTCTGTTCATGGGGGTAATGATACCGATGAAACGAGAGAGGATGCTCACGATACGGGTTACTGATG
ATGAACATGCCCGGTTACTGGAACGTTGTGAGGGTAAACAACTGGCGGTATGGATGCGGCGGGACCAGAG
AAAAATCACTCAGGGTCAATGCCAGCGCTTCGTTAATACAGATGTAGGTGTTCCACAGGGTAGCCAGCAG
CATCCTGCGATGCAGATCCGGAACATAATGGTGCAGGGCGCTGACTTCCGCGTTTCCAGACTTTACGAAA
CACGGAAACCGAAGACCATTCATGTTGTTGCTCAGGTCGCAGACGTTTTGCAGCAGCAGTCGCTTCACGT
TCGCTCGCGTATCGGTGATTCATTCTGCTAACCAGTAAGGCAACCCCGCCAGCCTAGCCGGGTCCTCAAC
GACAGGAGCACGATCATGCGCACCCGTGGGGCCGCCATGCCGGCGATAATGGCCTGCTTCTCGCCGAAAC
GTTTGGTGGCGGGACCAGTGACGAAGGCTTGAGCGAGGGCGTGCAAGATTCCGAATACCGCAAGCGACAG
GCCGATCATCGTCGCGCTCCAGCGAAAGCGGTCCTCGCCGAAAATGACCCAGAGCGCTGCCGGCACCTGT
CCTACGAGTTGCATGATAAAGAAGACAGTCATAAGTGCGGCGACGATAGTCATGCCCCGCGCCCACCGGA
AGGAGCTGACTGGGTTGAAGGCTCTCAAGGGCATCGGTCGAGATCCCGGTGCCTAATGAGTGAGCTAACT
TACATTAATTGCGTTGCGCTCACTGCCCGCTTTCCAGTCGGGAAACCTGTCGTGCCAGCTGCATTAATGA
ATCGGCCAACGCGCGGGGAGAGGCGGTTTGCGTATTGGGCGCCAGGGTGGTTTTTCTTTTCACCAGTGAG
ACGGGCAACAGCTGATTGCCCTTCACCGCCTGGCCCTGAGAGAGTTGCAGCAAGCGGTCCACGCTGGTTT
GCCCCAGCAGGCGAAAATCCTGTTTGATGGTGGTTAACGGCGGGATATAACATGAGCTGTCTTCGGTATC
GTCGTATCCCACTACCGAGATATCCGCACCAACGCGCAGCCCGGACTCGGTAATGGCGCGCATTGCGCCC
AGCGCCATCTGATCGTTGGCAACCAGCATCGCAGTGGGAACGATGCCCTCATTCAGCATTTGCATGGTTT
GTTGAAAACCGGACATGGCACTCCAGTCGCCTTCCCGTTCCGCTATCGGCTGAATTTGATTGCGAGTGAG
ATATTTATGCCAGCCAGCCAGACGCAGACGCGCCGAGACAGAACTTAATGGGCCCGCTAACAGCGCGATT
TGCTGGTGACCCAATGCGACCAGATGCTCCACGCCCAGTCGCGTACCGTCTTCATGGGAGAAAATAATAC
TGTTGATGGGTGTCTGGTCAGAGACATCAAGAAATAACGCCGGAACATTAGTGCAGGCAGCTTCCACAGC
AATGGCATCCTGGTCATCCAGCGGATAGTTAATGATCAGCCCACTGACGCGTTGCGCGAGAAGATTGTGC
ACCGCCGCTTTACAGGCTTCGACGCCGCTTCGTTCTACCATCGACACCACCACGCTGGCACCCAGTTGAT
CGGCGCGAGATTTAATCGCCGCGACAATTTGCGACGGCGCGTGCAGGGCCAGACTGGAGGTGGCAACGCC
AATCAGCAACGACTGTTTGCCCGCCAGTTGTTGTGCCACGCGGTTGGGAATGTAATTCAGCTCCGCCATC
GCCGCTTCCACTTTTTCCCGCGTTTTCGCAGAAACGTGGCTGGCCTGGTTCACCACGCGGGAAACGGTCT
GATAAGAGACACCGGCATACTCTGCGACATCGTATAACGTTACTGGTTTCACATTCACCACCCTGAATTG
ACTCTCTTCCGGGCGCTATCATGCCATACCGCGAAAGGTTTTGCGCCATTCGATGGTGTCCGGGATCTCG
ACGCTCTCCCTTATGCGACTCCTGCATTAGGAAGCAGCCCAGTAGTAGGTTGAGGCCGTTGAGCACCGCC
GCCGCAAGGAATGGTGCATGCAAGGAGATGGCGCCCAACAGTCCCCCGGCCACGGGGCCTGCCACCATAC
CCACGCCGAAACAAGCGCTCATGAGCCCGAAGTGGCGAGCCCGATCTTCCCCATCGGTGATGTCGGCGAT
ATAGGCGCCAGCAACCGCACCTGTGGCGCCGGTGATGCCGGCCACGATGCGTCCGGCGTAGAGGATCGAG
ATCTCGATCCCGCGAAAT
Features (pLannotate 1.2.2; 20 found; start..end, strand, type, name):
      1..19      +  promoter       T7 promoter: promoter for bacteriophage T7 RNA polymerase
     20..44      +  protein_bind   lac operator: The lac repressor binds to the lac operator to inhibit transcription in E. coli. This inhibition can be relieved by adding lactose or isopropyl-β-D-thiogalactopyranoside (IPTG). lac repressor encoded by lacI
     59..81      +  RBS            RBS: efficient ribosome binding site from bacteriophage T7 gene 10 (Olins and Rangwala, 1989)
    100..116     +  CDS            capTEV™ (fragment): composite tag for in vivo biotinylation, TEV protease cleavage, and 6xHis tagging
    127..144     +  CDS            thrombin site: thrombin recognition and cleavage site
   2002..2019    +  CDS            9xHis (fragment): 9xHis affinity tag
   2029..2078    +  CDS            SET1 (fragment): solubility-enhancement tag derived from T7 phage gene 10B
   2086..2133    +  terminator     T7 terminator: transcription terminator for bacteriophage T7 RNA polymerase
   2170..2598    +  rep_origin     f1 ori (sequence partly withheld): f1 bacteriophage origin of replication; arrow indicates direction of (+) strand synthesis
   2651..2708    +  promoter       AmpR promoter (fragment): bla
   2717..3532    -  CDS            KanR: aminoglycoside phosphotransferase; aph(3')-Ia; confers resistance to kanamycin in bacteria or G418 (Geneticin®) in eukaryotes
   3654..4242    +  rep_origin     ori: high-copy-number ColE1/pMB1/pBR322/pUC origin of replication
   4428..4567    -  misc_feature   bom: basis of mobility region from pBR322
   4669..4860    -  CDS            rop: Rop protein, which maintains plasmids at low copy number; rop
   4877..5257    +  CDS            YPB1_ECOLX: Protein predicted: Swiss-Prot protein existence level 4. From Escherichia coli.
   5329..5620    -  CDS            TcR (fragment): tetracycline efflux protein; tet; confers resistance to tetracycline
   5635..5656    -  protein_bind   CAP binding site: CAP binding activates transcription in the presence of cAMP. E. coli catabolite activator protein
   5669..6751    -  CDS            lacI: lac repressor; lacI; The lac repressor binds to the lac operator to inhibit transcription in E. coli. This inhibition can be relieved by adding lactose or isopropyl-β-D-thiogalactopyranoside (IPTG).
   6752..6829    -  promoter       lacI promoter: lacI
   6837..7116    -  CDS            TcR (fragment): tetracycline efflux protein; tet; confers resistance to tetracycline
