[The description below was written by a language model from this plasmid's Addgene catalogue record and pLannotate feature annotations shown in this document.]
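Description:
pET28a-ammC1 is a bacterial expression plasmid built on the pET28a backbone for producing N-terminally His6-tagged AmmC1 in E. coli. The insert is a synthetic, E. coli codon-optimized ammC1 open reading frame of about 1.8 kb. The catalogue lists a total size of 7,214 bp, whereas the sequenced record underlying the feature table is 7,137 nt. The table does not annotate the AmmC1 coding region itself, but the unannotated gap between the thrombin site and the downstream vector elements matches the expected position and length of the insert.

Expression follows the standard pET arrangement. A T7 promoter with an adjacent lac operator drives transcription, followed by the T7 gene 10 ribosome binding site, a short His-tag segment (called by the annotation software as a fragment of a composite tag), and a thrombin cleavage site that allows the tag to be removed after purification. Downstream of the insert lie the vector's optional C-terminal His-tag sequence and the T7 terminator. Whether the downstream His sequence is translated depends on the insert's stop codon, which the record does not state, and the catalogue lists only the N-terminal tag. A plasmid-borne lacI gene supplies lac repressor, so expression stays low until induced with IPTG in a host that provides T7 RNA polymerase.

The plasmid is propagated through a pBR322-type origin with bom and rop, carries an f1 origin, and is selected with kanamycin via the aph(3')-Ia gene. The short TcR and AmpR promoter hits are backbone remnants rather than functional markers. The associated publication concerns a biosynthetic pathway to aromatic amines that uses glycyl-tRNA as a nitrogen donor, which suggests the plasmid is used to purify AmmC1 for biochemical study.
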