Addgene plasmid #167816: pET28a-ammC1
Purpose: Expresses His6-tagged AmmC1 in E. coli
Depositing lab: Wilfred van der Donk. Depositing organization: University of Illinois at Urbana-Champaign. Publication: A biosynthetic pathway to aromatic amines that uses glycyl-tRNA as nitrogen donor. Daniels PN, Lee H, Splain RA, Ting CP, Zhu L, Zhao X, Moore BS, van der Donk WA. Nat Chem. 2022 Jan;14(1):71-77. doi: 10.1038/s41557-021-00802-2. Epub 2021 Nov 1. PubMed 34725492.
Backbone
  Vector backbone: pET28a
  Backbone manufacturer: Twist Biosciences
  Backbone size w/o insert (bp): 5369
  Total vector size (bp): 7214
  Vector type: Bacterial Expression
Growth in bacteria
  Bacterial resistance: Kanamycin, 50 μg/mL
  Growth temperature: 37°C
  Growth strain: DH5alpha
  Copy number: High Copy
Gene/Insert
  Gene/Insert name: AmmC1 (alt name: AmmC1 codon optimized for E. coli expression)
  Species: Synthetic
  Insert size (bp): 1845
  Promoter: T7
  Tag / fusion protein: His6 (N terminal on insert)
  Cloning method: Unknown
  Sequencing primers: 5′ TAATACGACTCACTATAGGG; 3′ GCTAGTTATTGCTCAGCGG
Resource information
  A portion of this plasmid was derived from a plasmid made by: Twist Bioscience
Terms and licenses: Academic/Nonprofit Terms; Industry Terms: Not Available to Industry
How to cite: pET28a-ammC1 was a gift from Wilfred van der Donk (Addgene plasmid # 167816 ; http://n2t.net/addgene:167816 ; RRID:Addgene_167816)
